>Addgene plasmid #184059 | pT2EFCRET(#324) | addgene full sequence | sequence record 365953 | Addgene NGS Result
CCACCTAAATTGTAAGCGTTAATATTTTGTTAAAATTCGCGTTAAATTTTTGTTAAATCAGCTCATTTTT
TAACCAATAGGCCGAAATCGGCAAAATCCCTTATAAATCAAAAGAATAGACCGAGATAGGGT
[37 nt withheld, positions 133-169]
AAAGAACGTGGACTCCAACGTCAAAGG
[49 nt withheld, positions 197-245]
T
[91 nt withheld, positions 247-337]
G
[124 nt withheld, positions 339-462]
CCCATTCGCCATTCAGGCTGCGCAACTGTTGGGAAGGGCGATCGGTGCGGGCCTCTTCGCTATTACGCCA
GCTGGCGAAAGGGGGATGTGCTGCAAGGCGATTAAGTTGGGTAACGCCAGGGTTTTCCCAGTCACGACGT
TGTAAAACGACGGCCAGTGAGCGCGCGTAATACGACTCACTATAGGGCGAATTGGGTACCAAATAGTAGG
AATTACCCACCTGTACAAGTGCTGAAAACTTGGATGAATAAGCCCGTTTGCCATTTTCTACTGCTATTTT
AAATCTTTTCTGTATTTGTCTGCATTTGTCTTTACCCTTGAATAAATGTTTTAGTTGTTTTTTTTCAATT
ATGACTGTGTTTAACAGACATTATTACAATAATATGTAATAGTAGTACACACTATTATTATGTAATAGTA
CTTGTTGACTGTATTTGAGAACTGGACCGAGTGAGTGTTACGTCACCCATTCAAAATGACTTACTTCTGG
CTCCAACAAAATGAAGTTAATTCAGTTGCCATTTTTCACTGTATGGACATCGCCGTGTTGGAGCTAGACG
TTGCCAATAAGCAAGAAAGAGCCGAGATGCGTCGAGTCTGAGTCACCGTTCCTATGGCAACCCCTCTAAC
CAATCAGAAGTAAGCTTGTTGGAAGTCCACAGCCTACCACTTGAAAGCGGGCTGCACAAAATCTGTCAAA
CGTTTTGAACGTTGGATGTGAGAGCACATACTTTTATTAAGGCATCTGGTTGGTCAGTTTATAATATCAA
CAACTTGGGCTACAGAAAAGAAAAGTTATTACAGAAATTATGATTAACAAGTACATGTTAAATAAAGATT
TTAATATGAATGCCACCACTGGAGCATTCATGCCATTTGGAGCTTCTTCCTGTTTGGATCACTAGAAGGA
GGAGGTCACTCATTACAGTTCTCATATACAGTCGTTGGTTGGTTGGTTGGTTGGTAGATTGATTGATTGA
TTGATTGATTGATTGATTGATTGATTGATTGATTGATTGATTGATTGATTGATTGATTGATTGGTAGTCA
AAATAAGAAATAATTTCCACAGATTCATTACAGAAATGATTAAATGCATACATAAAAAACTGGGGGGGGG
GGGGGATACAACAACACACTTAAGTCACATTTGCCTACGTAAAGAAAAGTAAAGAAAATCAATAGCTATA
TTTTACATCTCCTTTTTTTGCTGTCTTTTAATTAGCCTTGTTTTGCTGTTATCTTGATTGAAACTGTAAC
TTCTTCACCTGCTTCTTTTCTTTGTAGGTTTTGCCAGCCCAGAAACAGGCATGGCTGTGCAAGGCCAGAG
CACCATGCACAATGCGCTGCATGTCTTCATGAACGGCTCAATGTCCTCAGTCCAGGGCTCAGCCAACGAC
CCCATCTTCCTCCTTCACCATGCTTTCATTGACAGGTAACAAACACGTCATGACATTAGACTGCACAGTT
TTTGACAAAGTTCATACAATCTGTTGTTTATAGCTGCTACAATTAGTGAAGTTTGTGAATGTACTTGGAT
GAGCAGCGAAAGATCAATTGAGATCAATTGTTAGAGTTTGGTTGCCCTGCAGAGCAAAGAACAAAAAATA
ATCTGGTGGCTTTACTGCGTGAGGTTATTATTGGTGGAATAGAAACACAAAACATAATTGCATTTATTTG
TTTAATTTTTTATCTTATCTTAACTTTCATCTTGCATATTTGTTTCTTACATCATTTCTAGCATCTTTGA
GCGCTGGCTAAGAACTCATCAGCCTCCCCGGTCCATCTACCCACGTACCAATGCACCAATTGGCCACAAT
GACGGCTACTACATGGTGCCATTCCTTCCTCTTTATAGGAATGGAGACTACCTCCTGTCCAACAATGCTC
TTGGATACGAGTACGCCTACCTGTTGGACCCAGGTCATTGCACAACACCAGAAATGCCCTCTGATCTGCA
AAAGACGTGAATATCTGTTCAGACACCCATATCCACTCTGTTCCACACAGGTCAGAGGTTTGTCCAGGAG
TTCTTGACAGAGGTGTAAAAAGTACTCAAAAATTTTACTCAAGTGAAAGTACAAGTACTTAGGGAAAATT
TTACTCAATTAAAAGTAAAAGTATCTGGCTAGAATCTTACTTGAGTAAAAGTAAAAAAGTACTCCATTAA
AATTGTACTTGAGTATTAAGGAAGTAAAAGTAAAAGCAAGAAAGAAAACTAGAGATTCTTGTTTAAGCTT
TTAATCTCAAAAAACATTAAATGAAATGCATACAAGGTTTTATCCTGCTTTAGAACTGTTTGTATTTAAT
TATCAAACTATAAGACAGACAATCTAATGCCAGTACACGCTACTCAAAGTTGTAAAACCTCAGATTTAAC
TTCAGTAGAAGCTGATTCTCAAAATTGTTAGTGTCAAGCCTAGCTCTTTTGGGGCTGAAAAGCAATCCTG
CAGTGCTGAAAAGCCTCTCACAGGCAGCCGATGCGGGAAGAGGTGTATTAGTCTTGATAGAGAGGCTGCA
AATAGCAGGAAACGTGAGCAGAGACTCCCTGGTGTCTGAAACACAGGCCAGATGGGCCCTCGAGCAGGGG
GATCATCTAATCAAGCACAAATAAGGGGCGTGTAACACAAAAGCCAGCGACCCTTTCCAATGCAAATCAA
ACTTGCAATTCTTTGCCGTTTTTATCATTTAAGTGTCGGCTTAAGGTCCACTATCAGATGTAAACAGCCT
TATCTAACAAAGGTATCATTACATTCTGAAATTCTCAGGCATGCAAGCTAGCTTATGACGCACTAGGGAG
TGCCACCCTTCCTTTCGCCCTAACTTCGTGATAACTCGCGCGTTTCACTCAACAGCTGCATCCGCCCTAG
TGCTACTGGGAGTTGTAGTATACAAGACGCTTACAGGCTGAATGTTCTGTCAAGACCCCGCCTCTAGCAC
TTTGGGAATTCTGGACTTGATGATGTCATGGTTAATCCCCGCCCAGTAGAGGCGGCTATATAAAGGGTGG
TTAAGGCCCGGTTCGCTCTCTTCCTCACCGGGTCTGCGGCGAGTTCTAGCTGAAGCTTCCTGCAGGTCGA
CCGATCCTGAGAACTTCAGGGTGAGTTTGGGGACCCTTGATTGTTCTTTCTTTTTCGCTATTGTAAAATT
CATGTTATATGGAGGGGGCAAAGTTTTCAGGGTGTTGTTTAGAATGGGAAGATGTCCCTTGTATCACCAT
GGACCCTCATGATAATTTTGTTTCTTTCACTTTCTACTCTGTTGACAACCATTGTCTCCTCTTATTTTCT
TTTCATTTTCTGTAACTTTTTCGTTAAACTTTAGCTTGCATTTGTAACGAATTTTTAAATTCACTTTTGT
TTATTTGTCAGATTGTAAGTACTTTCTCTAATCACTTTTTTTTCAAGGCAATCAGGGTATATTATATTGT
ACTTCAGCACAGTTTTAGAGAACAATTGTTATAATTAAATGATAAGGTAGAATATTTCTGCATATAAATT
CTGGCTGGCGTGGAAATATTCTTATTGGTAGAAACAACTACATCCTGGTCATCATCCTGCCTTTCTCTTT
ATGGTTACAATGATATACACTGTTTGAGATGAGGATAAAATACTCTGAGTCCAAACCGGGCCCCTCTGCT
AACCATGTTCATGCCTTCTTCTTTTTCCTACAGCTCCTGGGCAACGTGCTGGTTATTGTGCTGTCTCATC
ATTTTGGCAAAGAATTGTAATACGACTCACTATAGGGCGAATTCCACCATGTCCAATTTACTGACCGTAC
ACCAAAATTTGCCTGCATTACCGGTCGATGCAACGAGTGATGAGGTTCGCAAGAACCTGATGGACATGTT
CAGGGATCGCCAGGCGTTTTCTGAGCATACCTGGAAAATGCTTCTGTCCGTTTGCCGGTCGTGGGCGGCA
TGGTGCAAGTTGAATAACCGGAAATGGTTTCCCGCAGAACCTGAAGATGTTCGCGATTATCTTCTATATC
TTCAGGCGCGCGGTCTGGCAGTAAAAACTATCCAGCAACATTTGGGCCAGCTAAACATGCTTCATCGTCG
GTCCGGGCTGCCACGACCAAGTGACAGCAATGCTGTTTCACTGGTTATGCGGCGGATCCGAAAAGAAAAC
GTTGATGCCGGTGAACGTGCAAAACAGGCTCTAGCGTTCGAACGCACTGATTTCGACCAGGTTCGTTCAC
TCATGGAAAATAGCGATCGCTGCCAGGATATACGTAATCTGGCATTTCTGGGGATTGCTTATAACACCCT
GTTACGTATAGCCGAAATTGCCAGGATCAGGGTTAAAGATATCTCACGTACTGACGGTGGGAGAATGTTA
ATCCATATTGGCAGAACGAAAACGCTGGTTAGCACCGCAGGTGTAGAGAAGGCACTTAGCCTGGGGGTAA
CTAAACTGGTCGAGCGATGGATTTCCGTCTCTGGTGTAGCTGATGATCCGAATAACTACCTGTTTTGCCG
GGTCAGAAAAAATGGTGTTGCCGCGCCATCTGCCACCAGCCAGCTATCAACTCGCGCCCTGGAAGGGATT
TTTGAAGCAACTCATCGATTGATTTACGGCGCTAAGGATGACTCTGGTCAGAGATACCTGGCCTGGTCTG
GACACAGTGCCCGTGTCGGAGCCGCGCGAGATATGGCCCGCGCTGGAGTTTCAATACCGGAGATCATGCA
AGCTGGTGGCTGGACCAATGTAAATATTGTCATGAACTATATCCGTAACCTGGATAGTGAAACAGGGGCA
ATGGTGCGCCTGCTGGAAGATGGCGATCTCGAGCCATCTGCTGGAGACATGAGAGCTGCCAACCTTTGGC
CAAGCCCGCTCATGATCAAACGCTCTAAGAAGAACAGCCTGGCCTTGTCCCTGACGGCCGACCAGATGGT
CAGTGCCTTGTTGGATGCTGAGCCCCCCATACTCTATTCCGAGTATGATCCTACCAGACCCTTCAGTGAA
GCTTCGATGATGGGCTTACTGACCAACCTGGCAGACAGGGAGCTGGTTCACATGATCAACTGGGCGAAGA
GGGTGCCAGGCTTTGTGGATTTGACCCTCCATGATCAGGTCCACCTTCTAGAATGTGCCTGGCTAGAGAT
CCTGATGATTGGTCTCGTCTGGCGCTCCATGGAGCACCCAGTGAAGCTACTGTTTGCTCCTAACTTGCTC
TTGGACAGGAACCAGGGAAAATGTGTAGAGGGCATGGTGGAGATCTTCGACATGCTGCTGGCTACATCAT
CTCGGTTCCGCATGATGAATCTGCAGGGAGAGGAGTTTGTGTGCCTCAAATCTATTATTTTGCTTAATTC
TGGAGTGTACACATTTCTGTCCAGCACCCTGAAGTCTCTGGAAGAGAAGGACCATATCCACCGAGTCCTG
GACAAGATCACAGACACTTTGATCCACCTGATGGCCAAGGCAGGCCTGACCCTGCAGCAGCAGCACCAGC
GGCTGGCCCAGCTCCTCCTCATCCTCTCCCACATCAGGCACATGAGTAACAAAGGCATGGAGCATCTGTA
CAGCATGAAGTGCAAGAACGTGGTGCCCCTCTATGACCTGCTGCTGGAGGCGGCGGACGCCCACCGCCTA
CATGCGCCCACTAGCCGTGGAGGGGCATCCGTGGAGGAGACGGACCAAAGCCACTTGGCCACTGCGGGCT
CTACTTCATCGCATTCCTTGCAAAAGTATTACATCACGGGGGAGGCAGAGGGTTTCCCTGCCACAGCTTG
ATGAAGATCTGAGCGATGATGATCCAGACATGATAAGATACATTGATGAGTTTGGACAAACCACAACTAG
AATGCAGTGAAAAAAATGCTTTATTTGTGAAATTTGTGATGCTATTGCTTTATTTGTAACCATTATAAGC
TGCAATAAACAAGTTAACAACAACAATTGCATTCATTTTATGTTTCAGGTTCAGGGGGAGGTGTGGGAGG
TTTTTTAAAGCAAGTAAAACCTCTACAAATGTGGTATGGCTGATTATGATCCTCTAGATCAGATCTGCGA
AGATACGGCCACGGGTGCTCTTGATCCTGTGGCTGATTTTGGACTGTGCTGCTCGCAGCTGCTGATGAAT
CACATACTTCCTCCATTTTCTTCCACTGATTGACTGTTATAATTTCCCTAATTTCCAGGTCAAGGTGCTG
TGCATTGTGGTAATAGATGTGACATGACGTCACTTCCAAAGGACCAATGAACATGTCTGACCAATTTCAT
ATAATGTGAAAACGATTTTCATAGGCAGAATAAATAACATTTAAATTAAACTGGGCATCAGCGCAATTCA
ATTGGTTTGGTAATAGCAAGGGAAAATAGAATGAAGTGATCTCCAAAAAATAAGTACTTTTTGACTGTAA
ATAAAATTGTAAGGAGTAAAAAGTACTTTTTTTTCTAAAAAAATGTAATTAAGTAAAAGTAAAAGTATTG
ATTTTTAATTGTACTCAAGTAAAGTAAAAATCCCCAAAAATAATACTTAAGTACAGTAATCAAGTAAAAT
TACTCAAGTACTTTACACCTCTGGTTCTTGACCCCCTACCTTCAGCAAGCCCAGCAGATCCACTAGTTCT
AGAGCGGCCGCCACCGCGGTGGAGCTCCAGCTTTTGTTCCCTTTAGTGAGGGTTAATTGCGCGCTTGGCG
TAATCATGGTCATAGCTGTTTCCTGTGTGAAATTGTTATCCGCTCACAATTCCACACAACATACGAGCCG
GAAGCATAAAGTGTAAAGCCTGGGGTGCCTAATGAGTGAGCTAACTCACATTAATTGCGTTGCGCTCACT
GCCCGCTTTCCAGTCGGGAAACCTGTCGTGCCAGCTGCATTAATGAATCGGCCAACGCGCGGGGAGAGGC
GGTTTGCGTATTGGGCGCTCTTCCGCTTCCTCGCTCACTGACTCGCTGCGCTCGGTCGTTCGGCTGCGGC
GAGCGGTATCAGCTCACTCAAAGGCGGTAATACGGTTATCCACAGAATCAGGGGATAACGCAGGAAAGAA
CATGTGAGCAAAAGGCCAGCAAAAGGCCAGGAACCGTAAAAAGGCCGCGTTGCTGGCGTTTTTCCATAGG
CTCCGCCCCCCTGACGAGCATCACAAAAATCGACGCTCAAGTCAGAGGTGGCGAAACCCGACAGGACTAT
AAAGATACCAGGCGTTTCCCCCTGGAAGCTCCCTCGTGCGCTCTCCTGTTCCGACCCTGCCGCTTACCGG
ATACCTGTCCGCCTTTCTCCCTTCGGGAAGCGTGGCGCTTTCTCATAGCTCACGCTGTAGGTATCTCAGT
TCGGTGTAGGTCGTTCGCTCCAAGCTGGGCTGTGTGCACGAACCCCCCGTTCAGCCCGACCGCTGCGCCT
TATCCGGTAACTATCGTCTTGAGTCCAACCCGGTAAGACACGACTTATCGCCACTGGCAGCAGCCACTGG
TAACAGGATTAGCAGAGCGAGGTATGTAGGCGGTGCTACAGAGTTCTTGAAGTGGTGGCCTAACTACGGC
TACACTAGAAGAACAGTATTTGGTATCTGCGCTCTGCTGAAGCCAGTTACCTTCGGAAAAAGAGTTGGTA
GCTCTTGATCCGGCAAACAAACCACCGCTGGTAGCGGTGGTTTTTTTGTTTGCAAGCAGCAGATTACGCG
CAGAAAAAAAGGATCTCAAGAAGATCCTTTGATCTTTTCTACGGGGTCTGACGCTCAGTGGAACGAAAAC
TCACGTTAAGGGATTTTGGTCATGAGATTATCAAAAAGGATCTTCACCTAGATCCTTTTAAATTAAAAAT
GAAGTTTTAAATCAATCTAAAGTATATATGAGTAAACTTGGTCTGACAGTTACCAATGCTTAATCAGTGA
GGCACCTATCTCAGCGATCTGTCTATTTCGTTCATCCATAGTTGCCTGACTCCCCGTCGTGTAGATAACT
ACGATACGGGAGGGCTTACCATCTGGCCCCAGTGCTGCAATGATACCGCGAGACCCACGCTCACCGGCTC
CAGATTTATCAGCAATAAACCAGCCAGCCGGAAGGGCCGAGCGCAGAAGTGGTCCTGCAACTTTATCCGC
CTCCATCCAGTCTATTAATTGTTGCCGGGAAGCTAGAGTAAGTAGTTCGCCAGTTAATAGTTTGCGCAAC
GTTGTTGCCATTGCTACAGGCATCGTGGTGTCACGCTCGTCGTTTGGTATGGCTTCATTCAGCTCCGGTT
CCCAACGATCAAGGCGAGTTACATGATCCCCCATGTTGTGCAAAAAAGCGGTTAGCTCCTTCGGTCCTCC
GATCGTTGTCAGAAGTAAGTTGGCCGCAGTGTTATCACTCATGGTTATGGCAGCACTGCATAATTCTCTT
ACTGTCATGCCATCCGTAAGATGCTTTTCTGTGACTGGTGAGTACTCAACCAAGTCATTCTGAGAATAGT
GTATGCGGCGACCGAGTTGCTCTTGCCCGGCGTCAATACGGGATAATACCGCGCCACATAGCAGAACTTT
AAAAGTGCTCATCATTGGAAAACGTTCTTCGGGGCGAAAACTCTCAAGGATCTTACCGCTGTTGAGATCC
AGTTCGATGTAACCCACTCGTGCACCCAACTGATCTTCAGCATCTTTTACTTTCACCAGCGTTTCTGGGT
GAGCAAAAACAGGAAGGCAAAATGCCGCAAAAAAGGGAATAAGGGCGACACGGAAATGTTGAATACTCAT
ACTCTTCCTTTTTCAATATTATTGAAGCATTTATCAGGGTTATTGTCTCATGAGCGGATACATATTTGAA
TGTATTTAGAAAAATAAACAAATAGGGGTTCCGCGCACATTTCCCCGAAAAGTG
Features (pLannotate 1.2.2; 18 found; start..end, strand, type, name):
     34..462     -  rep_origin     f1 ori (sequence partly withheld): f1 bacteriophage origin of replication; arrow indicates direction of (+) strand synthesis
    467..622     -  CDS            lacZα (fragment): LacZα fragment of β-galactosidase; lacZ fragment
    630..648     +  promoter       T7 promoter: promoter for bacteriophage T7 RNA polymerase
   3563..4135    +  intron         β-globin intron: intron from rabbit β-globin gene
   4190..4208    +  promoter       T7 promoter: promoter for bacteriophage T7 RNA polymerase
   4221..5249    +  CDS            cre: RECR_BPP1 - Experimental evidence at protein level: Swiss-Prot protein existence level 1. Catalyzes site-specific recombination between two 34-base- pair LOXP sites. Its role is to maintain the phage genome as a monomeric unit-copy plasmid in the lysogenic state. From Escherichia phage P1 (Bacteriophage P1).
   5262..6197    +  CDS            ERT2: mutated ligand-binding domain of the human estrogen receptor (Feil et al., 1997)
   6223..6357    -  polyA_signal   SV40 poly(A) signal: SV40 polyadenylation signal
   6380..6463    -  CDS            large T antigen (fragment): large T antigen from SV40 (simian virus 40)
   7029..7069    -  misc_feature   MCS (fragment): pBluescript multiple cloning site
   7082..7100    -  promoter       T3 promoter: promoter for bacteriophage T3 RNA polymerase
   7145..7161    -  protein_bind   lac operator: The lac repressor binds to the lac operator to inhibit transcription in E. coli. This inhibition can be relieved by adding lactose or isopropyl-β-D-thiogalactopyranoside (IPTG). lac repressor encoded by lacI
   7169..7199    -  promoter       lac promoter: promoter for the E. coli lac operon
   7214..7235    -  protein_bind   CAP binding site: CAP binding activates transcription in the presence of cAMP. E. coli catabolite activator protein
   7248..7340    -  CDS            lacI (fragment): lac repressor; lacI; The lac repressor binds to the lac operator to inhibit transcription in E. coli. This inhibition can be relieved by adding lactose or isopropyl-β-D-thiogalactopyranoside (IPTG).
   7523..8111    -  rep_origin     ori: high-copy-number ColE1/pMB1/pBR322/pUC origin of replication
   8282..9142    -  CDS            AmpR: β-lactamase; bla; confers resistance to ampicillin, carbenicillin, and related antibiotics
   9143..9247    -  promoter       AmpR promoter: bla
