[The description below was written by a language model from this plasmid's Addgene catalogue record and pLannotate feature annotations shown in this document.]
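Description:
pT2EFCRET(#324) is a plasmid for transient transgenesis in zebrafish, built on the pT2KXIGdin backbone and carrying a ligand-gated Cre recombinase. It is propagated in E. coli as a high-copy plasmid through a ColE1/pUC-type origin and selected with ampicillin via the β-lactamase gene. The remaining bacterial elements are typical of a pBluescript-style framework: an f1 phage origin, lacZα and lac promoter/operator remnants, and flanking T7 and T3 promoters. The pT2K series is generally known as a Tol2 transposon vector family. However, the automated feature table does not annotate any transposon arms, and several stretches of the 9.3 kb sequence are unannotated.

The roughly 2 kb payload is CRE-ERT2, a fusion of phage P1 Cre recombinase to the mutated ligand-binding domain of the human estrogen receptor (G400V, M543A, L544A, with residues 1–281 deleted). According to the record it is driven by the Xenopus laevis EF1α promoter. This promoter is not annotated in the feature table but presumably lies in the unannotated region upstream of the rabbit β-globin intron that precedes the coding sequence. A short T7 promoter sits just ahead of the Cre open reading frame, and an SV40 polyadenylation signal lies downstream of it.

The ERT2 domain keeps Cre inactive until a synthetic ligand binds, after which Cre can recombine loxP sites. The stated purpose is cyclofen-inducible Cre activation in transiently transgenic zebrafish. The associated work concerns photoactivation of CreERT2, which gives conditional site-specific recombination with high spatial and temporal resolution.
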