Addgene plasmid #184059: pT2EFCRET(#324)
Purpose: cyclofen-inducible CRE activation in zebrafish transient transgenic
Depositing lab: Sophie Vriz. Depositing organization: College de France. Publication: Photoactivation of the CreER T2 recombinase for conditional site-specific recombination with high spatiotemporal resolution. Sinha DK, Neveu P, Gagey N, Aujard I, Le Saux T, Rampon C, Gauron C, Kawakami K, Leucht C, Bally-Cuif L, Volovitch M, Bensimon D, Jullien L, Vriz S. Zebrafish. 2010 Jun;7(2):199-204. doi: 10.1089/zeb.2009.0632. PubMed 20441524.
Backbone
  Vector backbone: pT2KXIGdin
  Backbone manufacturer: K Kawakami (Kawakami et al, 2004, Dev Cell 7:133)
  Backbone size w/o insert (bp): 7263
  Vector type: Zebrafish transient transgenesis
Growth in bacteria
  Bacterial resistance: Ampicillin, 100 μg/mL
  Growth temperature: 37°C
  Growth strain: DH5alpha
  Copy number: High Copy
Gene/Insert
  Gene/Insert name: CRE-ERT2
  Species: Phage P1 (CRE), H. sapiens (ERT2)
  Insert size (bp): 1998
  Mutation: ERT2: G400V, M543A, L544A, deleted 1-281;
  Promoter: Xl-EF1a
  Cloning method: Restriction Enzyme; 5′ cloning site PpuMI (not destroyed); 3′ cloning site ClaI (destroyed during cloning)
  Sequencing primers: 5′ xefprom; 3′ SVLrev34
Resource information
  A portion of this plasmid was derived from a plasmid made by: ERT2 (Feil and al 1997 BBRC 237:752) received from Daniel Metzger & Pierre Chambon in may 2004
Terms and licenses: Academic/Nonprofit Terms; Industry Terms: Not Available to Industry
Depositor comments: CRE: YP_006472; ERT2: NP_000116;
How to cite: pT2EFCRET(#324) was a gift from Sophie Vriz (Addgene plasmid # 184059 ; http://n2t.net/addgene:184059 ; RRID:Addgene_184059)
